>Addgene plasmid #26653 | β3-integrin-YFP | addgene full sequence | sequence record 350818 | Addgene NGS Result
CCGCCACAACATCGAGGACGGCAGCGTGCAGCTCGCCGACCACTACCAGCAGAACACCCCCATCGGCGAC
GGCCCCGTGCTGCTGCCCGACAACCACTACCTGAGCTACCAGTCCGCCCTGAGCAAAGACCCCAACGAGA
AGCGCGATCACATGGTCCTGCTGGAGTTCGTGACCGCCGCCGGGATCACTCTCGGCATGGACGAGCTGTA
CAAGTAAAGCGGCCGCGACTCTAGATCATAATCAGCCATACCACATTTGTAGAGGTTTTACTTGCTTTAA
AAAACCTCCCACACCTCCCCCTGAACCTGAAACATAAAATGAATGCAATTGTTGTTGTTAACTTGTTTAT
TGCAGCTTATAATGGTTACAAATAAAGCAATAGCATCACAAATTTCACAAATAAAGCATTTTTTTCACTG
CATTCTAGTTGTGGTTTGTCCAAACTCATCAATGTATCTTAAGGCGTAAATTGTAAGCGTTAATATTTTG
TTAAAATTCGCGTTAAATTTTTGTTAAATCAGCTCATTTTTTAACCAATAGGCCGAAATCGGCAAAATCC
CTTATAAATCAAAAGAATAGACCGAGATAGGGT
[37 nt withheld, positions 594-630]
AAAGAACGTGGACTCCAACGTCAAAGG
[49 nt withheld, positions 658-706]
T
[91 nt withheld, positions 708-798]
G
[124 nt withheld, positions 800-923]
CAGGTGGCACTTTTCGGGGAAATGTGCGCGGAACCCCTATTTGTTTATTTTTCTAAATACATTCAAATAT
GTATCCGCTCATGAGACAATAACCCTGATAAATGCTTCAATAATATTGAAAAAGGAAGAGTCCTGAGGCG
GAAAGAACCAGCTGTGGAATGTGTGTCAGTTAGGGTGTGGAAAGTCCCCAGGCTCCCCAGCAGGCAGAAG
TATGCAAAGCATGCATCTCAATTAGTCAGCAACCAGGTGTGGAAAGTCCCCAGGCTCCCCAGCAGGCAGA
AGTATGCAAAGCATGCATCTCAATTAGTCAGCAACCATAGTCCCGCCCCTAACTCCGCCCATCCCGCCCC
TAACTCCGCCCAGTTCCGCCCATTCTCCGCCCCATGGCTGACTAATTTTTTTTATTTATGCAGAGGCCGA
GGCCGCCTCGGCCTCTGAGCTATTCCAGAAGTAGTGAGGAGGCTTTTTTGGAGGCCTAGGCTTTTGCAAA
GATCGATCAAGAGACAGGATGAGGATCGTTTCGCATGATTGAACAAGATGGATTGCACGCAGGTTCTCCG
GCCGCTTGGGTGGAGAGGCTATTCGGCTATGACTGGGCACAACAGACAATCGGCTGCTCTGATGCCGCCG
TGTTCCGGCTGTCAGCGCAGGGGCGCCCGGTTCTTTTTGTCAAGACCGACCTGTCCGGTGCCCTGAATGA
ACTGCAAGACGAGGCAGCGCGGCTATCGTGGCTGGCCACGACGGGCGTTCCTTGCGCAGCTGTGCTCGAC
GTTGTCACTGAAGCGGGAAGGGACTGGCTGCTATTGGGCGAAGTGCCGGGGCAGGATCTCCTGTCATCTC
ACCTTGCTCCTGCCGAGAAAGTATCCATCATGGCTGATGCAATGCGGCGGCTGCATACGCTTGATCCGGC
TACCTGCCCATTCGACCACCAAGCGAAACATCGCATCGAGCGAGCACGTACTCGGATGGAAGCCGGTCTT
GTCGATCAGGATGATCTGGACGAAGAGCATCAGGGGCTCGCGCCAGCCGAACTGTTCGCCAGGCTCAAGG
CGAGCATGCCCGACGGCGAGGATCTCGTCGTGACCCATGGCGATGCCTGCTTGCCGAATATCATGGTGGA
AAATGGCCGCTTTTCTGGATTCATCGACTGTGGCCGGCTGGGTGTGGCGGACCGCTATCAGGACATAGCG
TTGGCTACCCGTGATATTGCTGAAGAGCTTGGCGGCGAATGGGCTGACCGCTTCCTCGTGCTTTACGGTA
TCGCCGCTCCCGATTCGCAGCGCATCGCCTTCTATCGCCTTCTTGACGAGTTCTTCTGAGCGGGACTCTG
GGGTTCGAAATGACCGACCAAGCGACGCCCAACCTGCCATCACGAGATTTCGATTCCACCGCCGCCTTCT
ATGAAAGGTTGGGCTTCGGAATCGTTTTCCGGGACGCCGGCTGGATGATCCTCCAGCGCGGGGATCTCAT
GCTGGAGTTCTTCGCCCACCCTAGGGGGAGGCTAACTGAAACACGGAAGGAGACAATACCGGAAGGAACC
CGCGCTATGACGGCAATAAAAAGACAGAATAAAACGCACGGTGTTGGGTCGTTTGTTCATAAACGCGGGG
TTCGGTCCCAGGGCTGGCACTCTGTCGATACCCCACCGAGACCCCATTGGGGCCAATACGCCCGCGTTTC
TTCCTTTTCCCCACCCCACCCCCCAAGTTCGGGTGAAGGCCCAGGGCTCGCAGCCAACGTCGGGGCGGCA
GGCCCTGCCATAGCCTCAGGTTACTCATATATACTTTAGATTGATTTAAAACTTCATTTTTAATTTAAAA
GGATCTAGGTGAAGATCCTTTTTGATAATCTCATGACCAAAATCCCTTAACGTGAGTTTTCGTTCCACTG
AGCGTCAGACCCCGTAGAAAAGATCAAAGGATCTTCTTGAGATCCTTTTTTTCTGCGCGTAATCTGCTGC
TTGCAAACAAAAAAACCACCGCTACCAGCGGTGGTTTGTTTGCCGGATCAAGAGCTACCAACTCTTTTTC
CGAAGGTAACTGGCTTCAGCAGAGCGCAGATACCAAATACTGTTCTTCTAGTGTAGCCGTAGTTAGGCCA
CCACTTCAAGAACTCTGTAGCACCGCCTACATACCTCGCTCTGCTAATCCTGTTACCAGTGGCTGCTGCC
AGTGGCGATAAGTCGTGTCTTACCGGGTTGGACTCAAGACGATAGTTACCGGATAAGGCGCAGCGGTCGG
GCTGAACGGGGGGTTCGTGCACACAGCCCAGCTTGGAGCGAACGACCTACACCGAACTGAGATACCTACA
GCGTGAGCTATGAGAAAGCGCCACGCTTCCCGAAGGGAGAAAGGCGGACAGGTATCCGGTAAGCGGCAGG
GTCGGAACAGGAGAGCGCACGAGGGAGCTTCCAGGGGGAAACGCCTGGTATCTTTATAGTCCTGTCGGGT
TTCGCCACCTCTGACTTGAGCGTCGATTTTTGTGATGCTCGTCAGGGGGGCGGAGCCTATGGAAAAACGC
CAGCAACGCGGCCTTTTTACGGTTCCTGGCCTTTTGCTGGCCTTTTGCTCACATGTTCTTTCCTGCGTTA
TCCCCTGATTCTGTGGATAACCGTATTACCGCCATGCATTAGTTATTAATAGTAATCAATTACGGGGTCA
TTAGTTCATAGCCCATATATGGAGTTCCGCGTTACATAACTTACGGTAAATGGCCCGCCTGGCTGACCGC
CCAACGACCCCCGCCCATTGACGTCAATAATGACGTATGTTCCCATAGTAACGCCAATAGGGACTTTCCA
TTGACGTCAATGGGTGGAGTATTTACGGTAAACTGCCCACTTGGCAGTACATCAAGTGTATCATATGCCA
AGTACGCCCCCTATTGACGTCAATGACGGTAAATGGCCCGCCTGGCATTATGCCCAGTACATGACCTTAT
GGGACTTTCCTACTTGGCAGTACATCTACGTATTAGTCATCGCTATTACCATGGTGATGCGGTTTTGGCA
GTACATCAATGGGCGTGGATAGCGGTTTGACTCACGGGGATTTCCAAGTCTCCACCCCATTGACGTCAAT
GGGAGTTTGTTTTGGCACCAAAATCAACGGGACTTTCCAAAATGTCGTAACAACTCCGCCCCATTGACGC
AAATGGGCGGTAGGCGTGTACGGTGGGAGGTCTATATAAGCAGAGCTGGTTTAGTGAACCGTCAGATCCG
CTAGCGCTACCGGACTCAGATCTCGAGCTCAAGCTTACGAGATGCGAGCGCGGCCGCGGCCCCGGCCGCT
CTGGGCGACTGTGCTGGCGCTGGGGGCGCTGGCGGGCGTTGGCGTAGGAGGGCCCAACATCTGTACCACG
CGAGGTGTGAGCTCCTGCCAGCAGTGCCTGGCTGTGAGCCCCATGTGTGCCTGGTGCTCTGATGAGGCCC
TGCCTCTGGGCTCACCTCGCTGTGACCTGAAGGAGAATCTGCTGAAGGATAACTGTGCCCCAGAATCCAT
CGAGTTCCCAGTGAGTGAGGCCCGAGTACTAGAGGACAGGCCCCTCAGCGACAAGGGCTCCGGAGACAGC
TCCCAGGTCACTCAAGTCAGTCCCCAGAGGATTGCACTCCGGCTCCGGCCAGATGATTCGAAGAATTTCT
CCATCCAAGTGCGGCAGGTGGAGGATTACCCTGTGGACATCTACTACTTGATGGACCTGTCTTACTCCAT
GAAGGATGATCTGTGGAGCATCCAGAACCTGGGTACCAAGCTGGCCACCCAGATGCGAAAGCTCACCAGT
AACCTGCGGATTGGCTTCGGGGCATTTGTGGACAAGCCTGTGTCACCATACATGTATATCTCCCCACCAG
AGGCCCTCGAAAACCCCTGCTATGATATGAAGACCACCTGCTTGCCCATGTTTGGCTACAAACACGTGCT
GACGCTAACTGACCAGGTGACCCGCTTCAATGAGGAAGTGAAGAAGCAGAGTGTGTCACGGAACCGAGAT
GCCCCAGAGGGTGGCTTTGATGCCATCATGCAGGCTACAGTCTGTGATGAAAAGATTGGCTGGAGGAATG
ATGCATCCCACTTGCTGGTGTTTACCACTGATGCCAAGACTCATATAGCATTGGACGGAAGGCTGGCAGG
CATCGTCCAGCCTAATGACGGGCAGTGTCATGTTGGTAGTGACAATCATTACTCTGCCTCCACTACCATG
GATTATCCCTCTTTGGGGCTGATGACTGAGAAGCTATCCCAGAAAAACATCAATTTGATCTTTGCAGTGA
CTGAAAATGTAGTCAATCTCTATCAGAACTATAGTGAGCTCATCCCAGGGACCACAGTTGGGGTTCTGTC
CATGGATTCCAGCAATGTCCTCCAGCTCATTGTTGATGCTTATGGGAAAATCCGTTCTAAAGTCGAGCTG
GAAGTGCGTGACCTCCCTGAAGAGTTGTCTCTATCCTTCAATGCCACCTGCCTCAACAATGAGGTCATCC
CTGGCCTCAAGTCTTGTATGGGACTCAAGATTGGAGACACGGTGAGCTTCAGCATTGAGGCCAAGGTGCG
AGGCTGTCCCCAGGAGAAGGAGAAGTCCTTTACCATAAAGCCCGTGGGCTTCAAGGACAGCCTGATCGTC
CAGGTCACCTTTGATTGTGACTGTGCCTGCCAGGCCCAAGCTGAACCTAATAGCCATCGCTGCAACAATG
GCAATGGGACCTTTGAGTGTGGGGTATGCCGTTGTGGGCCTGGCTGGCTGGGATCCCAGTGTGAGTGCTC
AGAGGAGGACTATCGCCCTTCCCAGCAGGACGAGTGCAGCCCCCGAGAGGGTCAGCCCGTCTGCAGCCAG
CGGGGCGAGTGCCTCTGTGGTCAATGTGTCTGCCACAGCAGCGACTTTGGCAAGATCACGGGCAAGTACT
GCGAGTGTGACGACTTCTCCTGTGTCCGCTACAAGGGGGAGATGTGCTCAGGCCATGGCCAGTGCAGCTG
TGGGGACTGCCTGTGTGACTCCGACTGGACCGGCTACTACTGCAACTGTACCACGCGTACTGACACCTGC
ATGTCCAGCAATGGGCTGCTGTGCAGCGGCCGCGGCAAATGTGAATGTGGCAGCTGTGTCTGTATCCAGC
CGGGCTCCTATGGGGACACCTGTGAGAAGTGCCCCACCTGCCCAGATGCCTGCACCTTTAAGAAAGAATG
TGTGGAGTGTAAGAAGTTTGACCGGGGAGCCCTACATGACGAAAATACCTGCAACCGTTACTGCCGTGAC
GAGATTGAGTCAGTGAAAGAGCTTAAGGACACTGGCAAGGATGCAGTGAATTGTACCTATAAGAATGAGG
ATGACTGTGTCGTCAGATTCCAGTACTATGAAGATTCTAGTGGAAAGTCCATCCTGTATGTGGTAGAAGA
GCCAGAGTGTCCCAAGGGCCCTGACATCCTGGTGGTCCTGCTCTCAGTGATGGGGGCCATTCTGCTCATT
GGCCTTGCCGCCCTGCTCATCTGGAAACTCCTCATCACCATCCACGACCGAAAAGAATTCGCTAAATTTG
AGGAAGAACGCGCCAGAGCAAAATGGGACACAGCCAACAACCCACTGTATAAAGAGGCCACGTCTACCTT
CACCAATATCACGTACCGGGGCACAGATCCACCGGTCGCCACCATGGTGAGCAAGGGCGAGGAGCTGTTC
ACCGGGGTGGTGCCCATCCTGGTCGAGCTGGACGGCGACGTAAACGGCCACAAGTTCAGCGTGTCCGGCG
AGGGCGAGGGCGATGCCACCTACGGCAAGCTGACCCTGAAGTTCATCTGCACCACCGGCAAGCTGCCCGT
GCCCTGGCCCACCCTCGTGACCACCTTCGGCTACGGCCTGCAGTGCTTCGCCCGCTACCCCGACCACATG
AAGCAGCACGACTTCTTCAAGTCCGCCATGCCCGAAGGCTACGTCCAGGAGCGCACCATCTTCTTCAAGG
ACGACGGCAACTACAAGACCCGCGCCGAGGTGAAGTTCGAGGGCGACACCCTGGTGAACCGCATCGAGCT
GAAGGGCATCGACTTCAAGGAGGACGGCAACATCCTGGGGCACAAGCTGGAGTACAACTACAACAGCCAC
AACGTCTATATCATGGCCGACAAGCAGAAGAACGGCATCAAGGTGAACTTCAAGAT
Features (pLannotate 1.2.2; 15 found; start..end, strand, type, name):
    234..317     +  CDS            large T antigen (fragment): large T antigen from SV40 (simian virus 40)
    340..461     +  polyA_signal   SV40 poly(A) signal: SV40 polyadenylation signal
    495..923     -  rep_origin     f1 ori (sequence partly withheld): f1 bacteriophage origin of replication; arrow indicates direction of (+) strand synthesis
    950..1054    +  promoter       AmpR promoter: bla
   1056..1413    +  promoter       SV40 promoter: SV40 enhancer and early promoter
   1448..2242    +  CDS            NeoR/KanR: aminoglycoside phosphotransferase from Tn5; aph(3')-II (or nptII); confers resistance to neomycin, kanamycin, and G418 (Geneticin®)
   2263..2415    +  CDS            ble (fragment): BLE_KLEPN - Experimental evidence at protein level: Swiss-Prot protein existence level 1. Binding protein with a strong affinity to the bleomycin family of antibiotics. Binds to CL990; an antimitotic-antibiotic compound. From Klebsiella pneumoniae.
   2474..2521    +  polyA_signal   HSV TK poly(A) signal: herpes simplex virus thymidine kinase polyadenylation signal (Cole and Stacy, 1985)
   2612..2628    -  polyA_signal   bGH poly(A) signal (fragment): bovine growth hormone polyadenylation signal
   2850..3438    +  rep_origin     ori: high-copy-number ColE1/pMB1/pBR322/pUC origin of replication
   3613..3916    +  enhancer       CMV enhancer: human cytomegalovirus immediate early enhancer
   3917..4120    +  promoter       CMV promoter: human cytomegalovirus (CMV) immediate early promoter
   4143..4179    +  misc_feature   MCS (fragment): multiple cloning site
   4185..6548    +  CDS            ITGB3: ITB3_HUMAN - Also known as GP3A. Experimental evidence at protein level: Swiss-Prot protein existence level 1. (Microbial infection) In case of HIV-1 infection, the interaction with extracellular viral Tat protein seems to enhance angiogenesis in Kaposi's sarcoma lesions. From Homo sapiens (Human).
   6567..217     +  CDS            EYFP (across the origin): enhanced YFP mammalian codon-optimized
