[The description below was written by a language model from this plasmid's Addgene catalogue record and pLannotate feature annotations shown in this document.]
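Description:
β3-integrin-YFP is a mammalian expression plasmid built on the pYFP-N1 backbone that encodes human integrin β3 (ITGB3, also known as CD61 or GPIIIa) fused at its C terminus to enhanced yellow fluorescent protein. The sequenced record is about 7.1 kb. In bacteria the plasmid replicates from a high-copy ColE1/pUC-type origin and is selected with kanamycin. The same Tn5 aminoglycoside phosphotransferase gene (NeoR/KanR) is placed behind both a bacterial bla promoter and the SV40 enhancer/early promoter and is terminated by the HSV TK polyadenylation signal, so it can also provide G418 selection in mammalian cells. An f1 origin is present as well, a standard backbone element that allows single-stranded DNA production. The short ble, bGH poly(A) and SV40 large T antigen fragments in the annotation appear to be partial matches to backbone sequence rather than functional parts.

The expression cassette consists of the human cytomegalovirus immediate early enhancer and promoter, a remnant of the multiple cloning site, the ITGB3 coding sequence, and then mammalian codon-optimized EYFP after a short linker, followed by the SV40 polyadenylation signal. The insert was cloned between HindIII, which is retained, and BglII, which was destroyed during cloning. Because YFP follows the integrin, it lies at the cytoplasmic tail of this transmembrane subunit, leaving the extracellular portion untagged. The associated publication concerns microfilament-dependent movement of the β3 subunit within focal contacts of endothelial cells, which indicates use of the construct for live-cell fluorescence imaging of integrin localization and dynamics at cell-matrix adhesions.
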