Addgene plasmid #26653: β3-integrin-YFP
Depositing lab: Jonathan Jones. Depositing organization: Northwestern University. Publication: Microfilament-dependent movement of the beta3 integrin subunit within focal contacts of endothelial cells. Tsuruta D, Gonzales M, Hopkinson SB, Otey C, Khuon S, Goldman RD, Jones JC. FASEB J. 2002 Jun . 16(8):866-8. 10.1096/fj.01-0878fje PubMed 11967230.
Backbone
  Vector backbone: pYFP-N1
  Backbone size w/o insert (bp): 4800
  Vector type: Mammalian Expression
Growth in bacteria
  Bacterial resistance: Kanamycin, 50 μg/mL
  Growth temperature: 37°C
  Growth strain: DH5alpha
  Copy number: High Copy
Gene/Insert
  Gene/Insert name: β3-integrin
  Species: H. sapiens (human)
  Entrez Gene: ITGB3 (a.k.a. BDPLT16, BDPLT2, BDPLT24, CD61, FMAIT1, GP3A, GPIIIa, GT, GT2)
  Tag / fusion protein: YFP (C terminal on backbone)
  Cloning method: Restriction Enzyme; 5′ cloning site HindIII (not destroyed); 3′ cloning site BglII (destroyed during cloning)
  Sequencing primers: 5′ CMV-F; 3′ EGPF-N
Terms and licenses: Academic/Nonprofit Terms; Industry Terms: Not Available to Industry
How to cite: β3-integrin-YFP was a gift from Jonathan Jones (Addgene plasmid # 26653 ; http://n2t.net/addgene:26653 ; RRID:Addgene_26653)
