>Addgene plasmid #26653 | β3-integrin-YFP | addgene partial sequence | sequence record 32873 | 26653 with EXFP-R
GAGTACCTTCGGGCATGGCGGACTTGAAGAAGTCGTGCTGCTTCATGTGGTCGGGGTAGCGGGCGAAGCA
CTGCAGGCCGTAGCCGAAGGTGGTCACGAGGGTGGGCCAGGGCACGGGCAGCTTGCCGGTGGTGCAGATG
AACTTCAGGGTCAGCTTGCCGTAGGTGGCATCGCCCTCGCCCTCGCCGGACACGCTGAACTTGTGGCCGT
TTACGTCGCCGTCCAGCTCGACCAGGATGGGCACCACCCCGGTGAACAGCTCCTCGCCCTTGCTCACCAT
GGTGGCGACCGGTGGATCTGTGCCCCGGTACGTGATATTGGTGAAGGTAGACGTGGCCTCTTTATACAGT
GGGTTGTTGGCTGTGTCCCATTTTGCTCTGGCGCGTTCTTCCTCAAATTTAGCGAATTCTTTTCGGTCGT
GGATGGTGATGAGGAGTTTCCAGATGAGCAGGGCGGCAAGGCCAATGAGCAGAATGGCCCCCATCACTGA
GAGCAGGACCACCAGGATGTCAGGGCCCTTGGGACACTCTGGCTCTTCTACCACATACAGGATGGACTTT
CCACTAGAATCTTCATAGTACTGGAATCTGACGACACAGTCATCCTCATTCTTATAGGTACAATTCACTG
CATCCTTGCCAGTGTCCTTAAGCTCTTTCACTGACTCAATCTCGTCACGGCAGTAACGGTTGCAGGTATT
TTCGTCATGTAGGGCTCCCCGGTCAAACTTCTTACACTCCACACATTCTTTCTTAAAGGTGCAGGCATCT
GGGCAGGTGGGGCACTTCTCACAGGTGTCCCCATAGGAGCCCGGCTGGATACAGACACAGCTGCCACATT
CACATTTGCCGCGGCCGCTGCACAGCAGCCC
