>Addgene plasmid #26653 | β3-integrin-YFP | addgene partial sequence | sequence record 32874 | 26653 with EGFP-N
GCTCCTCGCCCTTGCTCACCATGGTGGCGACCGGTGGATCTGTGCCCCGGTACGTGATATTGGTGAAGGT
AGACGTGGCCTCTTTATACAGTGGGTTGTTGGCTGTGTCCCATTTTGCTCTGGCGCGTTCTTCCTCAAAT
TTAGCGAATTCTTTTCGGTCGTGGATGGTGATGAGGAGTTTCCAGATGAGCAGGGCGGCAAGGCCAATGA
GCAGAATGGCCCCCATCACTGAGAGCAGGACCACCAGGATGTCAGGGCCCTTGGGACACTCTGGCTCTTC
TACCACATACAGGATGGACTTTCCACTAGAATCTTCATAGTACTGGAATCTGACGACACAGTCATCCTCA
TTCTTATAGGTACAATTCACTGCATCCTTGCCAGTGTCCTTAAGCTCTTTCACTGACTCAATCTCGTCAC
GGCAGTAACGGTTGCAGGTATTTTCGTCATGTAGGGCTCCCCGGTCAAACTTCTTACACTCCACACATTC
TTTCTTAAAGGTGCAGGCATCTGGGCAGGTGGGGCACTTCTCACAGGTGTCCCCATAGGAGCCCGGCTGG
ATACAGACACAGCTGCCACATTCACATTTGCCGCGGCCGCTGCACAGCAGCCCATTGCTGGACATGCAGG
TGTCAGTACGCGTGGTACAGTTGCAGTAGTAGCCGGTCCAGTCGGAGTCACACAGGCAGTCCCCACAGCT
GCACTGGCCATGGCCTGAGCACATCTCCCCCTTGTAGCGGACACAGGAGAAGTCGTCACACTCGCAGTAC
TTGCCCGTGATCTTGCCAAAGTCGCTGCTGTGGCAGACACATTGACCACAGAGGCACTCGCCCCGCTGGC
TGCAGACGGGCTGACCC
